>Addgene plasmid #78921 | pEGFP-RNF138-delta 18-58 | addgene partial sequence | sequence record 150376 | EGFP-C 5'-CATGGTCCTGCTGGAGTTCGTG-3'
AGTCCGGACTCAGATCTCGAGCTCAAGCTTCGAATTCTATGGCCGAGGACCTCTCTGCGGCCACGTCCTA
CACCGAAGATGATTTCTACGGAAATGTGACTAGAAGAGAGAGAGCATGTCCTGAACGGGCCTTAGACCTT
GAAAATATAATGAGGAAGTTTTCTGGTAGCTGCAGATGCTGTGCAAAACAGATTAAATTCTATCGCATGA
GACATCATTACAAATCTTGTAAGAAGTATCAGGATGAATATGGTGTTTCTTCTATCATTCCAAACTTTCA
GATCTCTCAAGATTCAGTAGGGAACAGCAATAGGAGTGAAACATCCACATCTGATAACACAGAAACTTAC
CAAGAGAATACAAGTTCTTCTGGTCATCCTACTTTTAAGTGTCCCCTGTGTCAAGAATCAAATTTTACCA
GACAGCGTTTACTGGATCACTGTAACAGTAATCACCTATTTCAGATAGTTCCTGTGACATGTCCTATTTG
TGTGTCTCTTCCTTGGGGAGATCCTAGCCAGATTACCAGAAATTTCGTTAGTCATCTAAATCAGAGACAT
CAATTTGATTATGGAGAATTTGTGAATCTTCAGCTAGATGAAGAAACCCAATACCAAACTGCTGTTGAAG
AATCTTTTCAAGTAAACATCTGAGTCGACGGTACCGCGGGCCCGGGATCCACCGGATCTAGATAACTGAT
CATAATCAGCCATACCACATTTGTAGAGGTTTTACTTGCTTTAAAAAACCTCCCACACCTCCCCCTGAAC
CTGAAACATAAAATGAATGCAATTGTTGTTGTTA
