>Addgene plasmid #78921 | pEGFP-RNF138-delta 18-58 | addgene partial sequence | sequence record 150378 | pEGFP-R 5'-acctctacaaatgtggtatg-3'
CCGGGCCCGCGGTACCGTCGACTCAGATGTTTACTTGAAAAGATTCTTCAACAGCAGTTTGGTATTGGGT
TTCTTCATCTAGCTGAAGATTCACAAATTCTCCATAATCAAATTGATGTCTCTGATTTAGATGACTAACG
AAATTTCTGGTAATCTGGCTAGGATCTCCCCAAGGAAGAGACACACAAATAGGACATGTCACAGGAACTA
TCTGAAATAGGTGATTACTGTTACAGTGATCCAGTAAACGCTGTCTGGTAAAATTTGATTCTTGACACAG
GGGACACTTAAAAGTAGGATGACCAGAAGAACTTGTATTCTCTTGGTAAGTTTCTGTGTTATCAGATGTG
GATGTTTCACTCCTATTGCTGTTCCCTACTGAATCTTGAGAGATCTGAAAGTTTGGAATGATAGAAGAAA
CACCATATTCATCCTGATACTTCTTACAAGATTTGTAATGATGTCTCATGCGATAGAATTTAATCTGTTT
TGCACAGCATCTGCAGCTACCAGAAAACTTCCTCATTATATTTTCAAGGTCTAAGGCCCGTTCAGGACAT
GCTCTCTCTCTTCTAGTCACATTTCCGTAGAAATCATCTTCGGTGTAGGACGTGGCCGCAGAGAGGTCCT
CGGCCATAGAATTCGAAGCTTGAGCTCGAGATCTGAGTCCGGACTTGTACAGCTCGTCCATGCCGAGAGT
GATCCCGGCGGCGGTCACGAACTCCAGCAGGACCATGTGATCGCGCTTCTCGTTGGGGTCTTTGCTCAGG
GCGGACTGGGTGCTCAGGTAGTGGTTGTCGGGCAGCAGCACGGGGCCGTCGCCGATGGGG
