[The description below was written by a language model from this plasmid's Addgene catalogue record.]
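Description:
pEGFP-RNF138-delta 18-58 is a mammalian expression plasmid built on the Clontech pEGFP-C1 backbone (about 4.7 kb without insert). It is maintained as a high-copy plasmid in E. coli under kanamycin selection, and it carries a neomycin resistance marker that allows G418 selection of transfected mammalian cells. In vectors of this type a single resistance gene usually provides both kanamycin and G418 resistance. No feature table accompanies the record, so the origin of replication and other backbone elements are not itemised.

The insert is human RNF138 (also known as NARF, STRIN or HSD-4), an E3 ubiquitin ligase, carrying an internal deletion of residues 18–58. It was cloned between the EcoRI and SalI sites, downstream of the EGFP coding sequence supplied by the backbone. The protein is therefore made as an N-terminal EGFP fusion, and transcription is driven by the constitutive CMV promoter. The use of an SV40 polyA reverse sequencing primer points to an SV40 polyadenylation signal downstream of the insert. The record does not say which domain the deleted region corresponds to or what functional effect the deletion is meant to have.

The associated publication examines how RNF138 displaces Ku from DNA ends to promote end resection and influence the choice of DNA repair pathway. In that context, this plasmid serves as a fluorescently tagged deletion mutant that can be compared with full-length RNF138. Likely uses include following localisation or recruitment of the protein in live or fixed mammalian cells and testing whether residues 18–58 are needed for its function.
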