Addgene plasmid #78921: pEGFP-RNF138-delta 18-58
Purpose: Mammalian expression of RNF138 with delta 18-58 and an EGFP fusion
Depositing lab: Michael Hendzel. Depositing organization: University of Alberta. Publication: The RNF138 E3 ligase displaces Ku to promote DNA end resection and regulate DNA repair pathway choice. Ismail IH, Gagne JP, Genois MM, Strickfaden H, McDonald D, Xu Z, Poirier GG, Masson JY, Hendzel MJ. Nat Cell Biol. 2015 Nov;17(11):1446-57. doi: 10.1038/ncb3259. Epub 2015 Oct 26. PubMed 26502055.
Backbone
  Vector backbone: pEGFP-C1
  Backbone manufacturer: Clontech
  Backbone size w/o insert (bp): 4700
  Vector type: Mammalian Expression
  Selectable markers: Neomycin (select with G418)
Growth in bacteria
  Bacterial resistance: Kanamycin, 50 μg/mL
  Growth temperature: 37°C
  Growth strain: DH5alpha
  Copy number: High Copy
Gene/Insert
  Gene/Insert name: RNF138
  Species: H. sapiens (human)
  Mutation: delta 18-58
  Entrez Gene: RNF138 (a.k.a. HSD-4, NARF, STRIN, hNARF)
  Promoter: CMV
  Tag / fusion protein: EGFP (N terminal on backbone)
  Cloning method: Restriction Enzyme; 5′ cloning site EcoRI (unknown if destroyed); 3′ cloning site SalI (unknown if destroyed)
  Sequencing primers: 5′ CMV-F; 3′ SV40pA-R
Terms and licenses: Academic/Nonprofit Terms; Industry Terms: Not Available to Industry
How to cite: pEGFP-RNF138-delta 18-58 was a gift from Michael Hendzel (Addgene plasmid # 78921 ; http://n2t.net/addgene:78921 ; RRID:Addgene_78921)
